Addgene plasmid #237989: TRAV35
Purpose: Encodes TRAV35 allele, P2A, and TRBC to generate TCRs via cloning
Depositing lab: Michael Birnbaum. Depositing organization: Massachusetts Institute of Technology. Publication: Scalable TCR synthesis and screening enable antigen reactivity mapping in vitiligo. Gaglione SA, Mukkamala RS, Krishna C, Smith BE, Wadsworth MH 2nd, Jelinsky SA, Perez CR, Schmidt-Hong L, Katz EL, Gellatly KJ, Ali LR, Shen J, Holec PV, Zhao QH, Chan AO, Xu EJK, Kravarik KM, Guzova JA, Dobson CS, Singh H, Garber M, Dougan M, Dougan SK, Harris JE, Winkler A, Birnbaum ME. Immunity. 2026 Feb 10;59(2):477-493.e9. doi: 10.1016/j.immuni.2026.01.001. Epub 2026 Jan 28. PubMed 41610844.
Backbone
  Vector backbone: pTwist Kan High Copy v2
  Backbone manufacturer: Twist
  Backbone size w/o insert (bp): 2255
  Vector type: Synthetic Biology
Growth in bacteria
  Bacterial resistance: Kanamycin, 50 μg/mL
  Growth temperature: 37°C
  Growth strain: DH5alpha
  Copy number: High Copy
Gene/Insert
  Gene/Insert name: TRBC-P2A-TRAV35
  Species: H. sapiens (human)
  Insert size (bp): 955
  Mutation: None
  Entrez Gene: TRAV35 (a.k.a. TCRAV25S1, TCRAV35S1)
  Cloning method: Unknown
Terms and licenses: Academic/Nonprofit Terms; Industry Terms: Not Available to Industry
Depositor comments: Please visit https://doi.org/10.1101/2025.04.24.649726 for bioRxiv preprint.
How to cite: TRAV35 was a gift from Michael Birnbaum (Addgene plasmid # 237989 ; http://n2t.net/addgene:237989 ; RRID:Addgene_237989)
