[The description below was written by a language model from this plasmid's Addgene catalogue record and pLannotate feature annotations shown in this document.]
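Description:
TRAV35 is a small, high-copy bacterial cloning plasmid built on the synthetic pTwist Kan High Copy v2 backbone and classed as a synthetic-biology part rather than an expression vector. It is maintained in E. coli through a ColE1/pUC-type origin of replication and selected with kanamycin via an aminoglycoside phosphotransferase (KanR) gene. The automated annotation also picks up short rop and lacZα fragments, which appear to be backbone remnants rather than functional elements. No promoter, polyadenylation signal or viral element is annotated around the insert, so the plasmid seems to serve as a storage and donor vector for a modular fragment, not as something that drives expression on its own.

The roughly 955 bp human insert is arranged as TRBC-P2A-TRAV35: a T cell receptor beta-chain constant region (annotated as TRBC2), followed by a P2A self-cleaving peptide, followed by the TRAV35 alpha-chain variable gene segment. The P2A is not called by the feature table but would fall in the short gap between the two annotated coding regions. The annotation labels the downstream V segment as a TRAV27 fragment, which most likely reflects a homology-based match to a related alpha V gene; the catalogue entry identifies it as TRAV35 with no mutations.

This block corresponds to the invariant middle portion of a bicistronic beta-P2A-alpha TCR cassette, joining the end of a beta chain to the start of an alpha chain so both are translated from one transcript. According to the record, it is used to generate full TCRs by cloning, presumably in combination with other TCR-specific pieces. The assembly method itself is not stated.
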