Features (pLannotate 1.2.2; 6 found; start..end, strand, type, name):
    245..833     -  rep_origin     ori: high-copy-number ColE1/pMB1/pBR322/pUC origin of replication
   1014..1823    -  CDS            KanR: aminoglycoside phosphotransferase; aph(3')-Ia; confers resistance to kanamycin in bacteria or G418 (Geneticin®) in eukaryotes
   1930..1971    +  CDS            rop (fragment): Rop protein, which maintains plasmids at low copy number; rop
   2160..2203    -  CDS            lacZα (fragment): LacZα fragment of β-galactosidase; lacZ fragment
   2281..2811    +  CDS            TRBC2: TRBC2_HUMAN - Also known as TCRBC2 From Homo sapiens (Human).
   2878..3186    +  CDS            TRAV27 (fragment): TVA27_HUMAN - Experimental evidence at protein level: Swiss-Prot protein existence level 1. V region of the variable domain of T cell receptor (TR) alpha chain that participates in the antigen recognition (PubMed:24600447). Alpha-beta T cell receptors are antigen specific receptors which are essential to the immune response and are present on the cell surface of T lymphocytes. Recognize peptide-major histocompatibility (MH) (pMH) complexes that are displayed by antigen presenting cells (APC), a prerequisite for efficient T cell adaptive immunity against pathogens (PubMed:25493333). Binding of
>Addgene plasmid #237989 | TRAV35 | addgene full sequence | sequence record 475834 | Addgene NGS Result
AGGCTAGGTGGAGGCTCAGTGATGATAAGTCTGCGATGGTGGATGCATGTGTCATGGTCATAGCTGTTTC
CTGTGTGAAATTGTTATCCGCTCAGAGGGCACAATCCTATTCCGCGCTATCCGACAATCTCCAAGACATT
AGGTGGAGTTCAGTTCGGCGTATGGCATATGTCGCTGGAAAGAACATGTGAGCAAAAGGCCAGCAAAAGG
CCAGGAACCGTAAAAAGGCCGCGTTGCTGGCGTTTTTCCATAGGCTCCGCCCCCCTGACGAGCATCACAA
AAATCGACGCTCAAGTCAGAGGTGGCGAAACCCGACAGGACTATAAAGATACCAGGCGTTTCCCCCTGGA
AGCTCCCTCGTGCGCTCTCCTGTTCCGACCCTGCCGCTTACCGGATACCTGTCCGCCTTTCTCCCTTCGG
GAAGCGTGGCGCTTTCTCATAGCTCACGCTGTAGGTATCTCAGTTCGGTGTAGGTCGTTCGCTCCAAGCT
GGGCTGTGTGCACGAACCCCCCGTTCAGCCCGACCGCTGCGCCTTATCCGGTAACTATCGTCTTGAGTCC
AACCCGGTAAGACACGACTTATCGCCACTGGCAGCAGCCACTGGTAACAGGATTAGCAGAGCGAGGTATG
TAGGCGGTGCTACAGAGTTCTTGAAGTGGTGGCCTAACTACGGCTACACTAGAAGAACAGTATTTGGTAT
CTGCGCTCTGCTGAAGCCAGTTACCTTCGGAAAAAGAGTTGGTAGCTCTTGATCCGGCAAACAAACCACC
GCTGGTAGCGGTGGTTTTTTTGTTTGCAAGCAGCAGATTACGCGCAGAAAAAAAGGATCTCAAGAAGAAG
ATCCTTTGATCTTTTCTACGGGGTCTGACGCTCAGTGGAACGAAAACTCACGTTAAGGGATTTTGGTCAT
GAGATTATCAAAAAGGATCTTCACCTAGATCCTTTTAAATTAAAAATGAAGTTTTAAATCAAGCCCAATC
TGAATAATGTTACAACCAATTAACCAATTCTGATTAGAAAAACTCATCGAGCATCAAATGAAACTGCAAT
TTATTCATATCAGGATTATCAATACCATATTTTTGAAAAAGCCGTTTCTGTAATGAAGGAGAAAACTCAC
CGAGGCAGTTCCATAGGATGGCAAGATCCTGGTATCGGTCTGCGATTCCGACTCGTCCAACATCAATACA
ACCTATTAATTTCCCCTCGTCAAAAATAAGGTTATCAAGTGAGAAATCACCATGAGTGACGACTGAATCC
GGTGAGAATGGCAAAAGTTTATGCATTTCTTTCCAGACTTGTTCAACAGGCCAGCCATTACGCTCGTCAT
CAAAATCACTCGCATCAACCAAACCGTTATTCATTCGTGATTGCGCCTGAGCAAGACGAAATACGCGATC
GCTGTTAAAAGGACAATTACAAACAGGAATCGAATGCAACCGGCGCAGGAACACTGCCAGCGCATCAACA
ATATTTTCACCTGAATCAGGATATTCTTCTAATACCTGGAATGCTGTTTTTCCGGGGATCGCAGTGGTGA
GTAACCATGCATCATCAGGAGTACGGATAAAATGCTTGATGGTCGGAAGAGGCATAAATTCCGTCAGCCA
GTTTAGTCTGACCATCTCATCTGTAACATCATTGGCAACGCTACCTTTGCCATGTTTCAGAAACAACTCT
GGCGCATCGGGCTTCCCATACAAGCGATAGATTGTCGCACCTGATTGCCCGACATTATCGCGAGCCCATT
TATACCCATATAAATCAGCATCCATGTTGGAATTTAATCGCGGCCTCGACGTTTCCCGTTGAATATGGCT
CATAACACCCCTTGTATTACTGTTTATGTAAGCAGACAGTTTTATTGTTCATGATGATATATTTTTATCT
TGTGCAATGTAACATCAGAGATTTTGAGACACGGGCCAGAGCTGCATCGCGCGTTTCGGTGATGACGGTG
AAAACCTCTGACACATGCAGCTCCCGGGACGGTCACAGCTTGTCTGTAAGCGGATGCCGGGAGCAGACAA
GCCCGTCAGGGCGCGTCAGCGGGTGTTGGCTGTTGTTTGTCGCATTATACGAGCGTCCAGGTTGGGATAC
CTGAAACAAAACCCATCGTACGGCCAAGGAAGTCTCCAATAACTGTGATCCACCACAAGCGCCAGGGTTT
TCCCAGTCACGACGTTGTAAAACGACGGCCAGTCATGCATAATCCGCACGCATCTGGAATAAGGAAGTGC
CATTCCGCCTGACCTCTCGAGGTCAAGAGACGGGTCTCATTTAAAAAACGTGTTCCCACCCGAGGTCGCT
GTGTTTGAGCCATCAGAAGCAGAGATCTCCCACACCCAAAAGGCCACACTGGTGTGCCTGGCCACAGGCT
TCTACCCCGACCACGTGGAGCTGAGCTGGTGGGTGAATGGGAAGGAGGTGCACAGTGGGGTCAGCACAGA
CCCGCAGCCCCTCAAGGAGCAGCCCGCCCTCAATGACTCCAGATACTGCCTGAGCAGCCGCCTGAGAGTC
TCGGCCACCTTCTGGCAGAACCCCCGCAACCACTTCCGCTGTCAAGTCCAGTTCTACGGGCTCTCGGAGA
ATGACGAGTGGACCCAGGATAGGGCCAAACCTGTCACCCAGATCGTCAGCGCCGAGGCCTGGGGTAGAGC
AGACTGTGGCTTCACCTCCGAGTCTTACCAGCAAGGGGTCCTGTCTGCCACCATCCTCTATGAGATCTTG
CTAGGGAAGGCCACCTTGTATGCCGTGCTGGTCAGTGCCCTCGTGCTGATGGCCATGGTCAAGAGAAAGG
ATTCCAGAGGCGGAAGTGGAGCAACCAATTTCTCCTTGCTGAAGCAGGCCGGTGACGTTGAGGAAAACCC
AGGACCAATGCTCCTTGAACATTTATTAATAATCTTGTGGATGCAGCTGACATGGGTCAGTGGTCAACAG
CTGAATCAGAGTCCTCAATCTATGTTTATCCAGGAAGGAGAAGATGTCTCCATGAACTGCACTTCTTCAA
GCATATTTAACACCTGGCTATGGTACAAGCAGGAACCTGGGGAAGGTCCTGTCCTCTTGATAGCCTTATA
TAAGGCTGGTGAATTGACCTCAAATGGGAGGTTGACTGCTCAGTTTGGTATAACCAGAAAGGACAGCTTC
CTGAATATCTCAGCATCCATACCTAGTGATGTTGGAGAGACCCGTCTCAGGGTACTCGAG
